>Addgene plasmid #215106 | p21-HA(RxL)-NeoR | addgene full sequence | sequence record 427409 | Addgene NGS Result
GACGGATCGGGAGATCTCCCGATCCCCTATGGTGCACTCTCAGTACAATCTGCTCTGATGCCGCATAGTT
AAGCCAGTATCTGCTCCCTGCTTGTGTGTTGGAGGTCGCTGAGTAGTGCGCGAGCAAAATTTAAGCTACA
ACAAGGCAAGGCTTGACCGACAATTGCATGAAGAATCTGCTTAGGGTTAGGCGTTTTGCGCTGCTTCGCG
ATGTACGGGCCAGATATACGCGTTGACATTGATTATTGACTAGTTATTAATAGTAATCAATTACGGGGTC
ATTAGTTCATAGCCCATATATGGAGTTCCGCGTTACATAACTTACGGTAAATGGCCCGCCTGGCTGACCG
CCCAACGACCCCCGCCCATTGACGTCAATAATGACGTATGTTCCCATAGTAACGCCAATAGGGACTTTCC
ATTGACGTCAATGGGTGGAGTATTTACGGTAAACTGCCCACTTGGCAGTACATCAAGTGTATCATATGCC
AAGTACGCCCCCTATTGACGTCAATGACGGTAAATGGCCCGCCTGGCATTATGCCCAGTACATGACCTTA
TGGGACTTTCCTACTTGGCAGTACATCTACGTATTAGTCATCGCTATTACCATGGTGATGCGGTTTTGGC
AGTACATCAATGGGCGTGGATAGCGGTTTGACTCACGGGGATTTCCAAGTCTCCACCCCATTGACGTCAA
TGGGAGTTTGTTTTGGCACCAAAATCAACGGGACTTTCCAAAATGTCGTAACAACTCCGCCCCATTGACG
CAAATGGGCGGTAGGCGTGTACGGTGGGAGGTCTATATAAGCAGAGCTCTCTGGCTAACTAGAGAACCCA
CTGCTTACTGGCTTATCGAAATTAATACGACTCACTATAGGGAGACCCAAGCTTATGTCAGAACCGGCTG
GGGATGTCCGTCAGAACCCATGCGGCAGCAAGGCCTGCGCCGCCGCCGCCGGCCCAGTGGACAGCGAGCA
GCTGAGCCGCGACTGTGATGCGCTAATGGCGGGCTGCATCCAGGAGGCCCGTGAGCGATGGAACTTCGAC
TTTGTCACCGAGACACCACTGGAGGGTGACTTCGCCTGGGAGCGTGTGCGGGGCCTTGGCCTGCCCAAGC
TCTACCTTCCCACGGGGCCCCGGCGAGGCCGGGATGAGTTGGGAGGAGGCAGGCGGCCTGGCACCTCACC
TGCTCTGCTGCAGGGGACAGCAGAGGAAGACCATGTGGACCTGTCACTGTCTTGTACCCTTGTGCCTCGC
TCAGGGGAGCAGGCTGAAGGGTCCCCAGGTGGACCTGGAGACTCTCAGGGTCGAAAACGGCGGCAGACCA
GCATGACAGATTTCTACCACTCCAAACGCCGGCTGATCTTCTCCAAGAGGAAGCCCTACCCATACGACGT
CCCAGACTACGCTTAACTCGAGCATGCATCTAGAGGGCCCTATTCTATAGTGTCACCTAAATGCTAGAGC
TCGCTGATCAGCCTCGACTGTGCCTTCTAGTTGCCAGCCATCTGTTGTTTGCCCCTCCCCCGTGCCTTCC
TTGACCCTGGAAGGTGCCACTCCCACTGTCCTTTCCTAATAAAATGAGGAAATTGCATCGCATTGTCTGA
GTAGGTGTCATTCTATTCTGGGGGGTGGGGTGGGGCAGGACAGCAAGGGGGAGGATTGGGAAGACAATAG
CAGGCATGCTGGGGATGCGGTGGGCTCTATGGCTTCTGAGGCGGAAAGAACCAGCTGGGGCTCTAGGGGG
TATCCCC
[124 nt withheld, positions 1758-1881]
C
[91 nt withheld, positions 1883-1973]
A
[49 nt withheld, positions 1975-2023]
CCTTTGACGTTGGAGTCCACGTTCTTT
[37 nt withheld, positions 2051-2087]
ACCCTATCTCGGTCTATTCTTTTGATTTATAAGGGATTTTGCCGATTTCGGCCTATTGGTTAAAAAATGA
GCTGATTTAACAAAAATTTAACGCGAATTAATTCTGTGGAATGTGTGTCAGTTAGGGTGTGGAAAGTCCC
CAGGCTCCCCAGCAGGCAGAAGTATGCAAAGCATGCATCTCAATTAGTCAGCAACCAGGTGTGGAAAGTC
CCCAGGCTCCCCAGCAGGCAGAAGTATGCAAAGCATGCATCTCAATTAGTCAGCAACCATAGTCCCGCCC
CTAACTCCGCCCATCCCGCCCCTAACTCCGCCCAGTTCCGCCCATTCTCCGCCCCATGGCTGACTAATTT
TTTTTATTTATGCAGAGGCCGAGGCCGCCTCTGCCTCTGAGCTATTCCAGAAGTAGTGAGGAGGCTTTTT
TGGAGGCCTAGGCTTTTGCAAAAAGCTCCCGGGAGCTTGTATATCCATTTTCGGATCTGATCAAGAGACA
GGATGAGGATCGTTTCGCATGATTGAACAAGATGGATTGCACGCAGGTTCTCCGGCCGCTTGGGTGGAGA
GGCTATTCGGCTATGACTGGGCACAACAGACAATCGGCTGCTCTGATGCCGCCGTGTTCCGGCTGTCAGC
GCAGGGGCGCCCGGTTCTTTTTGTCAAGACCGACCTGTCCGGTGCCCTGAATGAACTGCAGGACGAGGCA
GCGCGGCTATCGTGGCTGGCCACGACGGGCGTTCCTTGCGCAGCTGTGCTCGACGTTGTCACTGAAGCGG
GAAGGGACTGGCTGCTATTGGGCGAAGTGCCGGGGCAGGATCTCCTGTCATCTCACCTTGCTCCTGCCGA
GAAAGTATCCATCATGGCTGATGCAATGCGGCGGCTGCATACGCTTGATCCGGCTACCTGCCCATTCGAC
CACCAAGCGAAACATCGCATCGAGCGAGCACGTACTCGGATGGAAGCCGGTCTTGTCGATCAGGATGATC
TGGACGAAGAGCATCAGGGGCTCGCGCCAGCCGAACTGTTCGCCAGGCTCAAGGCGCGCATGCCCGACGG
CGAGGATCTCGTCGTGACCCATGGCGATGCCTGCTTGCCGAATATCATGGTGGAAAATGGCCGCTTTTCT
GGATTCATCGACTGTGGCCGGCTGGGTGTGGCGGACCGCTATCAGGACATAGCGTTGGCTACCCGTGATA
TTGCTGAAGAGCTTGGCGGCGAATGGGCTGACCGCTTCCTCGTGCTTTACGGTATCGCCGCTCCCGATTC
GCAGCGCATCGCCTTCTATCGCCTTCTTGACGAGTTCTTCTGAGCGGGACTCTGGGGTTCGAAATGACCG
ACCAAGCGACGCCCAACCTGCCATCACGAGATTTCGATTCCACCGCCGCCTTCTATGAAAGGTTGGGCTT
CGGAATCGTTTTCCGGGACGCCGGCTGGATGATCCTCCAGCGCGGGGATCTCATGCTGGAGTTCTTCGCC
CACCCCAACTTGTTTATTGCAGCTTATAATGGTTACAAATAAAGCAATAGCATCACAAATTTCACAAATA
AAGCATTTTTTTCACTGCATTCTAGTTGTGGTTTGTCCAAACTCATCAATGTATCTTATCATGTCTGTAT
ACCGTCGACCTCTAGCTAGAGCTTGGCGTAATCATGGTCATAGCTGTTTCCTGTGTGAAATTGTTATCCG
CTCACAATTCCACACAACATACGAGCCGGAAGCATAAAGTGTAAAGCCTGGGGTGCCTAATGAGTGAGCT
AACTCACATTAATTGCGTTGCGCTCACTGCCCGCTTTCCAGTCGGGAAACCTGTCGTGCCAGCTGCATTA
ATGAATCGGCCAACGCGCGGGGAGAGGCGGTTTGCGTATTGGGCGCTCTTCCGCTTCCTCGCTCACTGAC
TCGCTGCGCTCGGTCGTTCGGCTGCGGCGAGCGGTATCAGCTCACTCAAAGGCGGTAATACGGTTATCCA
CAGAATCAGGGGATAACGCAGGAAAGAACATGTGAGCAAAAGGCCAGCAAAAGGCCAGGAACCGTAAAAA
GGCCGCGTTGCTGGCGTTTTTCCATAGGCTCCGCCCCCCTGACGAGCATCACAAAAATCGACGCTCAAGT
CAGAGGTGGCGAAACCCGACAGGACTATAAAGATACCAGGCGTTTCCCCCTGGAAGCTCCCTCGTGCGCT
CTCCTGTTCCGACCCTGCCGCTTACCGGATACCTGTCCGCCTTTCTCCCTTCGGGAAGCGTGGCGCTTTC
TCATAGCTCACGCTGTAGGTATCTCAGTTCGGTGTAGGTCGTTCGCTCCAAGCTGGGCTGTGTGCACGAA
CCCCCCGTTCAGCCCGACCGCTGCGCCTTATCCGGTAACTATCGTCTTGAGTCCAACCCGGTAAGACACG
ACTTATCGCCACTGGCAGCAGCCACTGGTAACAGGATTAGCAGAGCGAGGTATGTAGGCGGTGCTACAGA
GTTCTTGAAGTGGTGGCCTAACTACGGCTACACTAGAAGAACAGTATTTGGTATCTGCGCTCTGCTGAAG
CCAGTTACCTTCGGAAAAAGAGTTGGTAGCTCTTGATCCGGCAAACAAACCACCGCTGGTAGCGGTGGTT
TTTTTGTTTGCAAGCAGCAGATTACGCGCAGAAAAAAAGGATCTCAAGAAGATCCTTTGATCTTTTCTAC
GGGGTCTGACGCTCAGTGGAACGAAAACTCACGTTAAGGGATTTTGGTCATGAGATTATCAAAAAGGATC
TTCACCTAGATCCTTTTAAATTAAAAATGAAGTTTTAAATCAATCTAAAGTATATATGAGTAAACTTGGT
CTGACAGTTACCAATGCTTAATCAGTGAGGCACCTATCTCAGCGATCTGTCTATTTCGTTCATCCATAGT
TGCCTGACTCCCCGTCGTGTAGATAACTACGATACGGGAGGGCTTACCATCTGGCCCCAGTGCTGCAATG
ATACCGCGAGACCCACGCTCACCGGCTCCAGATTTATCAGCAATAAACCAGCCAGCCGGAAGGGCCGAGC
GCAGAAGTGGTCCTGCAACTTTATCCGCCTCCATCCAGTCTATTAATTGTTGCCGGGAAGCTAGAGTAAG
TAGTTCGCCAGTTAATAGTTTGCGCAACGTTGTTGCCATTGCTACAGGCATCGTGGTGTCACGCTCGTCG
TTTGGTATGGCTTCATTCAGCTCCGGTTCCCAACGATCAAGGCGAGTTACATGATCCCCCATGTTGTGCA
AAAAAGCGGTTAGCTCCTTCGGTCCTCCGATCGTTGTCAGAAGTAAGTTGGCCGCAGTGTTATCACTCAT
GGTTATGGCAGCACTGCATAATTCTCTTACTGTCATGCCATCCGTAAGATGCTTTTCTGTGACTGGTGAG
TACTCAACCAAGTCATTCTGAGAATAGTGTATGCGGCGACCGAGTTGCTCTTGCCCGGCGTCAATACGGG
ATAATACCGCGCCACATAGCAGAACTTTAAAAGTGCTCATCATTGGAAAACGTTCTTCGGGGCGAAAACT
CTCAAGGATCTTACCGCTGTTGAGATCCAGTTCGATGTAACCCACTCGTGCACCCAACTGATCTTCAGCA
TCTTTTACTTTCACCAGCGTTTCTGGGTGAGCAAAAACAGGAAGGCAAAATGCCGCAAAAAAGGGAATAA
GGGCGACACGGAAATGTTGAATACTCATACTCTTCCTTTTTCAATATTATTGAAGCATTTATCAGGGTTA
TTGTCTCATGAGCGGATACATATTTGAATGTATTTAGAAAAATAAACAAATAGGGGTTCCGCGCACATTT
CCCCGAAAAGTGCCACCTGACGTC
Features (pLannotate 1.2.2; 21 found; start..end, strand, type, name):
     28..80      -  misc_feature   bom (fragment): basis of mobility region from pBR322
    235..614     +  enhancer       CMV enhancer: human cytomegalovirus immediate early enhancer
    615..818     +  promoter       CMV promoter: human cytomegalovirus (CMV) immediate early promoter
    814..847     +  LTR            5' LTR (truncated) (fragment): truncated 5' long terminal repeat (LTR) from HIV-1
    863..881     +  promoter       T7 promoter: promoter for bacteriophage T7 RNA polymerase
    895..1388    +  CDS            p21 (fragment): human cyclin-dependent kinase inhibitor 1A; Homo sapiens CDKN1A; mediates p53-dependent arrest in the G1 phase of the cell cycle
   1444..1462    -  promoter       SP6 promoter: promoter for bacteriophage SP6 RNA polymerase
   1488..1712    +  polyA_signal   bGH poly(A) signal: bovine growth hormone polyadenylation signal
   1716..1737    +  promoter       SV40 promoter (fragment): SV40 enhancer and early promoter
   1758..2186    +  rep_origin     f1 ori (sequence partly withheld): f1 bacteriophage origin of replication; arrow indicates direction of (+) strand synthesis
   2200..2529    +  promoter       SV40 promoter: SV40 enhancer and early promoter
   2596..3387    +  CDS            neo: KKA2_KLEPN - Also known as kan, nptII. Experimental evidence at protein level: Swiss-Prot protein existence level 1. Resistance to kanamycin, neomycin, paromomycin, ribostamycin, butirosin and gentamicin B. From Klebsiella pneumoniae.
   3411..3569    +  CDS            ble (fragment): BLE_KLEPN - Experimental evidence at protein level: Swiss-Prot protein existence level 1. Binding protein with a strong affinity to the bleomycin family of antibiotics. Binds to CL990; an antimitotic-antibiotic compound. From Klebsiella pneumoniae.
   3564..3685    +  polyA_signal   SV40 poly(A) signal: SV40 polyadenylation signal
   3758..3774    -  protein_bind   lac operator: The lac repressor binds to the lac operator to inhibit transcription in E. coli. This inhibition can be relieved by adding lactose or isopropyl-β-D-thiogalactopyranoside (IPTG). lac repressor encoded by lacI
   3782..3812    -  promoter       lac promoter: promoter for the E. coli lac operon
   3827..3848    -  protein_bind   CAP binding site: CAP binding activates transcription in the presence of cAMP. E. coli catabolite activator protein
   3861..3953    -  CDS            lacI (fragment): lac repressor; lacI; The lac repressor binds to the lac operator to inhibit transcription in E. coli. This inhibition can be relieved by adding lactose or isopropyl-β-D-thiogalactopyranoside (IPTG).
   4136..4724    -  rep_origin     ori: high-copy-number ColE1/pMB1/pBR322/pUC origin of replication
   4895..5755    -  CDS            AmpR: β-lactamase; bla; confers resistance to ampicillin, carbenicillin, and related antibiotics
   5756..5860    -  promoter       AmpR promoter: bla
