[The description below was written by a language model from this plasmid's Addgene catalogue record and pLannotate feature annotations shown in this document.]
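Description:
p21-HA(RxL)-NeoR is a mammalian expression plasmid built on the pcDNA 3.1 backbone (about 5.9 kb in the sequenced record) that drives expression of a mutant form of human CDKN1A, the cyclin-dependent kinase inhibitor p21 (CIP1/WAF1). In bacteria it is propagated as a high-copy plasmid through a ColE1/pUC-type origin and selected with ampicillin via the β-lactamase gene and its native promoter. An f1 phage origin is also present, along with small remnants of lac regulatory sequence typical of this vector family.

The p21 coding sequence sits downstream of the human cytomegalovirus immediate-early enhancer and promoter and is terminated by the bovine growth hormone polyadenylation signal, giving strong constitutive expression in transfected mammalian cells. T7 and SP6 phage promoters flank the insert. The insert carries four alanine substitutions, R19A, R20A, L21A and F22A, collectively designated RxL. RxL motifs are generally known as cyclin-docking sequences, so this variant is presumably intended to impair cyclin binding, although the record itself does not spell out the functional consequence. An HA epitope tag is recorded as fused to the C terminus for detection or immunoprecipitation. The feature table annotates the p21 open reading frame only as a fragment and does not call the tag separately. A second cassette, in which the SV40 early promoter drives the neomycin phosphotransferase gene followed by the SV40 polyadenylation signal, allows G418 selection of stable transfectants. The short HIV-1 LTR and ble fragments in the annotation appear to be partial matches rather than functional elements.

The plasmid was deposited in connection with work on CDK-independent roles of D-type cyclins in DNA mismatch repair, and it is suited to comparing this p21 mutant with other p21 forms in mammalian cells.
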