Addgene plasmid #215106: p21-HA(RxL)-NeoR
Purpose: Expresses p21-HA(RxL) in mammalian cells.
Depositing lab: Michele Pagano. Depositing organization: NYU Grossman School of Medicine. Publication: CDK-independent role of D-type cyclins in regulating DNA mismatch repair. Rona G, Miwatani-Minter B, Zhang Q, Goldberg HV, Kerzhnerman MA, Howard JB, Simoneschi D, Lane E, Hobbs JW, Sassani E, Wang AA, Keegan S, Laverty DJ, Piett CG, Pongor LS, Xu ML, Andrade J, Thomas A, Sicinski P, Askenazi M, Ueberheide B, Fenyo D, Nagel ZD, Pagano M. Mol Cell. 2024 Feb 29:S1097-2765(24)00129-1. doi: 10.1016/j.molcel.2024.02.010. PubMed 38458201.
Backbone
  Vector backbone: pcDNA 3.1
  Vector type: Mammalian Expression
  Selectable markers: Neomycin (select with G418)
Growth in bacteria
  Bacterial resistance: Ampicillin, 100 μg/mL
  Growth temperature: 37°C
  Growth strain: DH5alpha
  Copy number: High Copy
Gene/Insert
  Gene/Insert name: CDKN1A (alt names: CIP1; p21; WAF1)
  Species: H. sapiens (human)
  Mutation: p21(RxL) denotes mutations: R19A, R20A, L21A, F22A.
  Entrez Gene: CDKN1A (a.k.a. CAP20, CDKN1, CIP1, MDA-6, P21, SDI1, WAF1, p21CIP1)
  Promoter: CMV
  Tag / fusion protein: HA (C terminal on insert)
  Cloning method: Unknown
  Sequencing primers: 5′ CMV; 3′ BGHR
Terms and licenses: Academic/Nonprofit Terms; Industry Terms: Not Available to Industry
How to cite: p21-HA(RxL)-NeoR was a gift from Michele Pagano (Addgene plasmid # 215106 ; http://n2t.net/addgene:215106 ; RRID:Addgene_215106)
